Addgene plasmid #209449: EC70188
Purpose: Cloning protospacers for Cas9 editing
Depositing lab: Wendy Harwood & Cristobal Uauy. Depositing organization: John Innes Centre. Publication: An optimised CRISPR Cas9 and Cas12a mutagenesis toolkit for Barley and Wheat. Lawrenson T, Clarke M, Kirby R, Forner M, Steuernagel B, Brown JKM, Harwood W. Plant Methods. 2024 Aug 13;20(1):123. doi: 10.1186/s13007-024-01234-y. PubMed 39138524.
Backbone
  Vector backbone: Unknown
  Vector type: CRISPR
  Selectable markers: LacZ
Growth in bacteria
  Bacterial resistance: Ampicillin, 100 μg/mL
  Growth temperature: 37°C
  Growth strain: DH5alpha
  Copy number: High Copy
Gene/Insert
  Gene/Insert name: Cas9 sgRNA
  Species: Steptococcus pyogenes
  Promoter: HvU3
  Cloning method: Restriction Enzyme; 5′ cloning site unknown (unknown if destroyed)
Terms and licenses: Academic/Nonprofit Terms; Industry Terms: Not Available to Industry
Depositor comments: GoldeGate level 1 position 1
How to cite: EC70188 was a gift from Wendy Harwood & Cristobal Uauy (Addgene plasmid # 209449 ; http://n2t.net/addgene:209449 ; RRID:Addgene_209449)
