[The description below was written by a language model from this plasmid's Addgene catalogue record and pLannotate feature annotations shown in this document.]
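Description:
EC70188 is a Golden Gate level 1, position 1 acceptor plasmid for building Cas9 single guide RNA expression units, part of a CRISPR mutagenesis toolkit developed for barley and wheat. The backbone is recorded as unknown, but the 5.7 kb annotated sequence shows the layout of a binary-type level 1 vector. It has nopaline-type T-DNA right and left border repeats, a high-copy ColE1/pUC origin for E. coli, and the broad-host-range IncP oriV with its trfA replication initiator gene. An ampicillin resistance gene (bla) with its own promoter provides bacterial selection.

According to the catalogue fields, the payload is an sgRNA cassette driven by the HvU3 promoter, by its name a barley U3 small nuclear RNA promoter of the RNA polymerase III type commonly used for guide expression in cereals. The feature table does not annotate this promoter, though an unannotated stretch lies between the left border and the lac elements where it could sit. Downstream are a lac promoter/operator with CAP binding site, a pUC-type multiple cloning site and a lacZα fragment. These are followed by the Streptococcus pyogenes Cas9 guide RNA scaffold. This arrangement is consistent with lacZα serving as a replaceable blue/white screening stuffer, so that inserting a protospacer displaces it and places the target sequence directly upstream of the scaffold. The record lists LacZ as the selectable marker but does not name the cloning enzymes or sites. Short TetR, lacI, bom and attB2 fragments appear to be partial annotation matches or backbone remnants.

The stated use is cloning protospacers for Cas9 editing. As a level 1 position 1 module, the completed guide unit would normally be combined with other modules in a higher-level Golden Gate assembly. No Cas9 gene or plant selection marker is annotated in this plasmid.
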