Features (pLannotate 1.2.2; 17 found; start..end, strand, type, name):
     25..49      +  misc_feature   RB T-DNA repeat: right border repeat from nopaline C58 T-DNA
    161..181     -  CDS            TetR (fragment): tetracycline resistance regulatory protein; tetR
    208..1353    -  CDS            trfA: TRFA_ECOLX - Experimental evidence at protein level: Swiss-Prot protein existence level 1. Also involved in plasmid copy number control, promoting intermolecular coupling of protein bound iterons at oriV, which inhibits replication initiation. From Escherichia coli.
   1689..2277    -  rep_origin     ori: high-copy-number ColE1/pMB1/pBR322/pUC origin of replication
   2448..3308    -  CDS            AmpR: β-lactamase; bla; confers resistance to ampicillin, carbenicillin, and related antibiotics
   3309..3413    -  promoter       AmpR promoter: bla
   3500..4131    -  rep_origin     oriV: incP origin of replication
   4223..4247    +  misc_feature   LB T-DNA repeat: left border repeat from nopaline C58 T-DNA
   4988..5030    +  CDS            lacI (fragment): lac repressor; lacI; The lac repressor binds to the lac operator to inhibit transcription in E. coli. This inhibition can be relieved by adding lactose or isopropyl-β-D-thiogalactopyranoside (IPTG).
   5043..5064    +  protein_bind   CAP binding site: CAP binding activates transcription in the presence of cAMP. E. coli catabolite activator protein
   5079..5109    +  promoter       lac promoter: promoter for the E. coli lac operon
   5117..5133    +  protein_bind   lac operator: The lac repressor binds to the lac operator to inhibit transcription in E. coli. This inhibition can be relieved by adding lactose or isopropyl-β-D-thiogalactopyranoside (IPTG). lac repressor encoded by lacI
   5170..5226    -  misc_feature   MCS: pUC18/19 multiple cloning site
   5223..5380    +  CDS            lacZα (fragment): LacZα fragment of β-galactosidase; lacZ fragment
   5386..5485    -  misc_feature   bom (fragment): basis of mobility region from pBR322
   5573..5648    +  misc_RNA       gRNA scaffold: guide RNA scaffold for the Streptococcus pyogenes CRISPR/Cas9 system
   5660..5681    -  protein_bind   attB2 (fragment): mutant version of attB; recombination site for the Gateway® BP reaction BP Clonase™
>Addgene plasmid #209449 | EC70188 | addgene full sequence | sequence record 413824 | Addgene NGS Result
GAAGTGGTTTAAACTATCAGTGTTTGACAGGATATATTGGCGGGTAAACCTAAGAGAAAAGAGCGTTTAT
TAGAATAATCGGATATTTAAAAGGGCGTGAAAAGGTTTATCCGTTCGTCCATTTGTATGTGCATGCCAAC
CACAGGGTTCCCCAGATCAGGCGCTGGCTGCTGAACCCCCAGCCGGAACTGACCCCACAAGGCCCTAGCG
TTTGCAATGCACCAGGTCATCATTGACCCAGGCGTGTTCCACCAGGCCGCTGCCTCGCAACTCTTCGCAG
GCTTCGCCGACCTGCTCGCGCCACTTCTTCACGCGGGTGGAATCCGATCCGCACATGAGGCGGAAGGTTT
CCAGCTTGAGCGGGTACGGCTCCCGGTGCGAGCTGAAATAGTCGAACATCCGTCGGGCCGTCGGCGACAG
CTTGCGGTACTTCTCCCATATGAATTTCGTGTAGTGGTCGCCAGCAAACAGCACGACGATTTCCTCGTCG
ATCAGGACCTGGCAACGGGACGTTTTCTTGCCACGGTCCAGGACGCGGAAGCGGTGCAGCAGCGACACCG
ATTCCAGGTGCCCAACGCGGTCGGACGTGAAGCCCATCGCCGTCGCCTGTAGGCGCGACAGGCATTCCTC
GGCCTTCGTGTAATACCGGCCATTGATCGACCAGCCCAGGTCCTGGCAAAGCTCGTAGAACGTGAAGGTG
ATCGGCTCGCCGATAGGGGTGCGCTTCGCGTACTCCAACACCTGCTGCCACACCAGTTCGTCATCGTCGG
CCCGCAGCTCGACGCCGGTGTAGGTGATCTTCACGTCCTTGTTGACGTGGAAAATGACCTTGTTTTGCAG
CGCCTCGCGCGGGATTTTCTTGTTGCGCGTGGTGAACAGGGCAGAGCGGGCCGTGTCGTTTGGCATCGCT
CGCATCGTGTCCGGCCACGGCGCAATATCGAACAAGGAAAGCTGCATTTCCTTGATCTGCTGCTTCGTGT
GTTTCAGCAACGCGGCCTGCTTGGCCTCGCTGACCTGTTTTGCCAGGTCCTCGCCGGCGGTTTTTCGCTT
CTTGGTCGTCATAGTTCCTCGCGTGTCGATGGTCATCGACTTCGCCAAACCTGCCGCCTCCTGTTCAAGA
CGACGCGAACGCTCCACGGCGGCCGATGGCGCGGGCAGGGCAGGGGGAGCCAGTTGCACGCTGTCGCGCT
CGATCTTGGCCGTAGCTTGCTGGACCATCGAGCCGACGGACTGGAAGGTTTCGCGGGGCGCACGCATGAC
GGTGCGGCTTGCGATGGTTTCGGCATCCTCGGCGGAAAACCCCGCGTCGATCAGTTCTTGCCTGTATGCC
TTCCGGTCAAACGTCCGATTCATTCACCCTCCTTGCGGGATTGCCCCGACTCACGCCGGGGCAATGTGCC
CTTATTCCTGATTTGACCCGCCTGGTGCCTTGGTGTCCAGATAATCCACCTTATCGGCAATGAAGTCGGT
CCCGTAGACCGTCTGGCCGTCCTTCTCGTACTTGGTATTCCGAATCTTGCCCTGCACGAATACCAGCGAC
CCCTTGCCCAAATACTTGCCGTGGGCCTCGGCCTGAGAGCCAAAACACTTGATGCGGAAGAAGTCGGTGC
GCTCCTGCTTGTCGCCGGCATCGTTGCGCCACATCTAGGATCTGCCAGGAACCGTAAAAAGGCCGCGTTG
CTGGCGTTTTTCCATAGGCTCCGCCCCCCTGACGAGCATCACAAAAATCGACGCTCAAGTCAGAGGTGGC
GAAACCCGACAGGACTATAAAGATACCAGGCGTTTCCCCCTGGAAGCTCCCTCGTGCGCTCTCCTGTTCC
GACCCTGCCGCTTACCGGATACCTGTCCGCCTTTCTCCCTTCGGGAAGCGTGGCGCTTTCTCATAGCTCA
CGCTGTAGGTATCTCAGTTCGGTGTAGGTCGTTCGCTCCAAGCTGGGCTGTGTGCACGAACCCCCCGTTC
AGCCCGACCGCTGCGCCTTATCCGGTAACTATCGTCTTGAGTCCAACCCGGTAAGACACGACTTATCGCC
ACTGGCAGCAGCCACTGGTAACAGGATTAGCAGAGCGAGGTATGTAGGCGGTGCTACAGAGTTCTTGAAG
TGGTGGCCTAACTACGGCTACACTAGAAGAACAGTATTTGGTATCTGCGCTCTGCTGAAGCCAGTTACCT
TCGGAAAAAGAGTTGGTAGCTCTTGATCCGGCAAACAAACCACCGCTGGTAGCGGTGGTTTTTTTGTTTG
CAAGCAGCAGATTACGCGCAGAAAAAAAGGATCTCAAGAAGATCCTTTGATCTTTTCTACGGGGTCTGAC
GCTCAGTGGAACGAAAACTCACGTTAAGGGATTTTGGTCATGAGATTATCAAAAAGGATCTTCACCTAGA
TCCTTTTAAATTAAAAATGAAGTTTTAAATCAATCTAAAGTATATATGAGTAAACTTGGTCTGACAGTTA
CCAATGCTTAATCAGTGAGGCACCTATCTCAGCGATCTGTCTATTTCGTTCATCCATAGTTGCCTGACTC
CCCGTCGTGTAGATAACTACGATACGGGAGGGCTTACCATCTGGCCCCAGTGCTGCAATGATACCGCGAG
AACCACGCTCACCGGCTCCAGATTTATCAGCAATAAACCAGCCAGCCGGAAGGGCCGAGCGCAGAAGTGG
TCCTGCAACTTTATCCGCCTCCATCCAGTCTATTAATTGTTGCCGGGAAGCTAGAGTAAGTAGTTCGCCA
GTTAATAGTTTGCGCAACGTTGTTGCCATTGCTACAGGCATCGTGGTGTCACGCTCGTCGTTTGGTATGG
CTTCATTCAGCTCCGGTTCCCAACGATCAAGGCGAGTTACATGATCCCCCATGTTGTGCAAAAAAGCGGT
TAGCTCCTTCGGTCCTCCGATCGTTGTCAGAAGTAAGTTGGCCGCAGTGTTATCACTCATGGTTATGGCA
GCACTGCATAATTCTCTTACTGTCATGCCATCCGTAAGATGCTTTTCTGTGACTGGTGAGTACTCAACCA
AGTCATTCTGAGAATAGTGTATGCGGCGACCGAGTTGCTCTTGCCCGGCGTCAATACGGGATAATACCGC
GCCACATAGCAGAACTTTAAAAGTGCTCATCATTGGAAAACGTTCTTCGGGGCGAAAACTCTCAAGGATC
TTACCGCTGTTGAGATCCAGTTCGATGTAACCCACTCGTGCACCCAACTGATCTTCAGCATCTTTTACTT
TCACCAGCGTTTCTGGGTGAGCAAAAACAGGAAGGCAAAATGCCGCAAAAAAGGGAATAAGGGCGACACG
GAAATGTTGAATACTCATACTCTTCCTTTTTCAATATTATTGAAGCATTTATCAAGGTTATTGTCTCATG
AGCGGATACATATTTGAATGTATTTAGAAAAATAAACAAATAGGGGTTCCGCGCACGAATTGGCCAGCGC
TGCCATTTTTGGGGTGAGGCCGTTCGCGGCCGAGGGGCGCAGCCCCTGGGGGGATGGGAGGCCCGCGTTA
GCGGGCCGGGAGGGTTCGAGAAGGGGGGGCACCCCCCTTCGGCGTGCGCGGTCACGCGCACAGGGCGCAG
CCCTGGTTAAAAACAAGGTTTATAAATATTGGTTTAAAAGCAGGTTAAAAGACAGGTTAGCGGTGGCCGA
AAAACGGGCGGAAACCCTTGCAAATGCTGGATTTTCTGCCTGTGGACAGCCCCTCAAATGTCAATAGGTG
CGCCCCTCATCTGTCAGCACTCTGCCCCTCAAGTGTCAAGGATCGCGCCCCTCATCTGTCAGTAGTCGCG
CCCCTCAAGTGTCAATACCGCAGGGCACTTATCCCCAGGCTTGTCCACATCATCTGTGGGAAACTCGCGT
AAAATCAGGCGTTTTCGCCGATTTGCGAGGCTGGCCAGCTCCACGTCGCCGGCCGAAATCGAGCCTGCCC
CTCATCTGTCAACGCCGCGCCGGGTGAGTCGGCCCCTCAAGTGTCAACGTCCGCCCCTCATCTGTCAGTG
AGGGCCAAGTTTTCCGCGAGGTATCCACAACGCCGGCGGCCGCGGTGTCTCGCACACGGCTTCGACGGCG
TTTCTGGCGCGTTTGCAGGGCCATAGACGGCCGCCAGCCCAGCGGCGAGGGCAACCAGCCCGGTGAGCGT
CGCAAAGGAGATCCTGATCTGACTGATGGGCTGCCTGTATCGAGTGGTGATTTTGTGCCGAGCTGCCGGT
CGGGGAGCTGTTGGCTGGCTGGTGGCAGGATATATTGTGGTGTAAACAAATTGACGCTTAGACAACTTAA
TAACACATTGCGGACGTTTTTAATGTACTGGGGTGGATGCAGTGGGCCCCACTCTGCTTGAAGACAATGC
CCTCACAGAGTGCCCCTCATTTATGTCAAACTATACACTTATCATGTCTGACATGACTTTGCAGTTAATT
TTTTTGAACGGTGTCATGCTTTGCACAATTGTCCTCCATCTATAATGTTTTACAAGAAACTATTTAATAC
TGTATTAACCTTTGCAGTAGGCATACTTGGTACCATAATTATCTACATGCTGTCATGTGGAGCTCGTGGT
ACATACAGTAGTTTTTTTGTTACTAAATACGGAGTACATTCGTATATGATATGTTCCCTAATTAGTTGCA
TCACTTTTTTGTCCTCATTGCTGCTCTACTCTAAACTTATGTTCCAGACAAGCCTACAACTGAGTCAGCC
TGTCAGAGTTCTACTGTGTTTGGATAGATGTTCTAGTGCAACTTTCTTCTTGTATGTTTAGTTAATCATA
AGGACTCATTTTCTTACTACCTCCGGGACAGATGTTTCTCAGATGGGCCGGGCTCTCTCTGCCCAGCAGG
CAGCAGCAGCCCGACCTCATGGGCCAGCACCCACCACGAGTTCCAGCTAGGGGGTGTTGCTGCCTAACAC
TAACACTAACATTAGTCCCACCTCGCCAGTTTGCAGGGATCGGAACCAGCTTATAAGCTGAGCTGAGGAA
GAAGGTAGCATGAGACCGCAGCTGGCACGACAGGTTTCCCGACTGGAAAGCGGGCAGTGAGCGCAACGCA
ATTAATGTGAGTTAGCTCACTCATTAGGCACCCCAGGCTTTACACTTTATGCTTCCGGCTCGTATGTTGT
GTGGAATTGTGAGCGGATAACAATTTCACACAGGAAACAGCTATGACCATGATTACGCCAAGCTTGCATG
CCTGCAGGTCGACTCTAGAGGATCCCCGGGTACCGAGCTCGAATTCACTGGCCGTCGTTTTACAACGTCG
TGACTGGGAAAACCCTGGCGTTACCCAACTTAATCGCCTTGCAGCACATCCCCCTTTCGCCAGCTGGCGT
AATAGCGAAGAGGCCCGCACCGATCGCCCTTCCCAACAGTTGCGCAGCCTGAATGGCGAATGGCGCCTGA
TGCGGTATTTTCTCCTTACGCATCTGTGCGGTATTTCACACCGCATATGGTGCACTCTCAGTACAATCTG
CTCTGATGCCGCATAGTTAAGCCAGCCCCGACACCCGCCAACACCCGCTGACGCGCCCTGACGGGCTTGT
CTGCTCCCGGCATCCGCTTACAGACAAGCTGTGACGGTCTCAGTTTTAGAGCTAGAAATAGCAAGTTAAA
ATAAGGCTAGTCCGTTATCAACTTGAAAAAGTGGCACCGAGTCGGTGCTTTTTTTCTAGACCCAGCTTTC
TTGTACAAAGTTGGCATTACGCTTTACGCAAAAGTCTTCAGTC
